>Addgene plasmid #18835 | TRPML3-YFP | addgene full sequence | sequence record 316889 | Addgene NGS Result
GACATTGATTATTGACTAGTTATTAATAGTAATCAATTACGGGGTCATTAGTTCATAGCCCATATATGGA
GTTCCGCGTTACATAACTTACGGTAAATGGCCCGCCTGGCTGACCGCCCAACGACCCCCGCCCATTGACG
TCAATAATGACGTATGTTCCCATAGTAACGCCAATAGGGACTTTCCATTGACGTCAATGGGTGGAGTATT
TACGGTAAACTGCCCACTTGGCAGTACATCAAGTGTATCATATGCCAAGTACGCCCCCTATTGACGTCAA
TGACGGTAAATGGCCCGCCTGGCATTATGCCCAGTACATGACCTTATGGGACTTTCCTACTTGGCAGTAC
ATCTACGTATTAGTCATCGCTATTACCATGGTGATGCGGTTTTGGCAGTACATCAATGGGCGTGGATAGC
GGTTTGACTCACGGGGATTTCCAAGTCTCCACCCCATTGACGTCAATGGGAGTTTGTTTTGGCACCAAAA
TCAACGGGACTTTCCAAAATGTCGTAACAACTCCGCCCCATTGACGCAAATGGGCGGTAGGCGTGTACGG
TGGGAGGTCTATATAAGCAGAGCTCTCTGGCTAACTAGAGAACCCACTGCTTACTGGCTTATCGAAATTA
ATACGACTCACTATAGGGAGACCCAAGCTTGGTACCGAGCTCGGATCCACTAGTCCAGTGTGGTGGAATT
GCCCTTGCCACCATGGCAAATCCCGAGGTGCTGGTTAGCAGCTGCAGAGCTCGCCAAGATGAAAGCCCCT
GCACTTTCCACCCGAGCTCGTCCCCGTCAGAGCAGCTTCTCTTAGAAGACCAGATGAGGCGGAAACTCAA
GTTCTTTTTTATGAATCCTTGTGAGAAGTTCTGGGCTCGGGGTAGGAAGCCATGGAAACTTGCCATACAG
ATTCTGAAAATCGCGATGGTGACTATCCAGCTGGTTCTGTTTGGACTAAGTAACCAGATGGTAGTAGCTT
TCAAAGAGGAGAACACTATAGCCTTCAAACACCTCTTCCTAAAGGGCTACATGGATCGAATGGACGACAC
CTATGCAGTGTACACTCAGAGTGAAGTGTATGACCAGATCATCTTTGCAGTGACCCAGTACTTGCAGCTT
CAGAACATCTCCGTGGGCAATCACGCTTATGAGAACAAGGGGACTAAGCAGTCGGCGATGGCAATCTGTC
AGCACTTCTACAGGCGAGGAACCATCTGCCCCGGGAACGACACCTTTGACATCGATCCAGAAGTTGAAAC
AGAATGTTTCCTTGTAGAGCCAGATGAAGCTTCCCACCTTGGAACGCCTGGAGAAAATAAACTCAACCTG
AGCCTGGACTACCACAGACTTCTGACGGTGGAGCTCCAGTTTAAGCTCAAAGCCATCAATCTGCAGACAG
TTCGACACCAGGAGCTTCCTGACTGTTACGACTTTACACTGACTATAACATTCGACAACAAGGCTCACAG
TGGAAGAATCAAAATAAGCTTAGACAACGACATTTCTATCAAAGAATGCAAAGACTGGCATGTGTCTGGA
TCAATTCAGAAGAACACACACTACATGATGATCTTTGATGCCTTTGTCATTCTGACCTGCTTGGCCTCAC
TGGTGCTGTGTGCCAGGTCTGTGATTAGGGGTCTTCAGCTTCAGCAGGAGTTTGTCAACTTCTTCCTTCT
TCACTACAAGAAGGAAGTTTCGGCCTCTGATCAGATGGAGTTCATCAACGGGTGGTACATTATGATCATC
ATTAGTGACATATTGACAATCGTTGGATCAGTTCTGAAAATGGAAATCCAAGCCAAGAGTCTCACAAGCT
ATGATGTCTGCAGCATACTTCTCGGGACGTCAACTATGCTCGTGTGGCTTGGAGTTATCCGATACCTGGG
TTTCTTTGCGAAGTACAATCTCCTTATTCTGACCCTCCAGGCAGCGCTGCCCAACGTCATGAGGTTCTGT
TGCTGCGCTGCTATGATCTATCTAGGCTATTGCTTTTGCGGATGGATTGTGCTGGGCCCTTACCATGAGA
AGTTCCGTTCCCTGAACAGGGTCTCCGAGTGCCTGTTCTCGCTGATAAACGGAGACGATATGTTTTCCAC
ATTTGCGAAAATGCAGCAGAAGAGTTACCTGGTGTGGCTGTTCAGCCGAGTCTACCTGTACTCGTTCATC
AGCCTCTTCATTTACATGATTCTGAGCCTTTTCATCGCGCTCATCACAGACACATACGAAACAATTAAGC
ACTACCAGCAAGATGGCTTCCCAGAGACGGAACTTCGAAAGTTTATAGCGGAATGCAAAGACCTCCCCAA
CTCCGGAAAATACAGATTAGAAGATGACCCTCCGGGTTCTTTACTCTGCTGCTGCAAAAAGCTCGAGGTG
AGCAAGGGCGAGGAGCTGTTCACCGGGGTGGTGCCCATCCTGGTCGAGCTGGACGGCGACGTAAACGGCC
ACAAGTTCAGCGTGTCCGGCGAGGGCGAGGGCGATGCCACCTACGGCAAGCTGACCCTGAAGTTCATCTG
CACCACCGGCAAGCTGCCCGTGCCCTGGCCCACCCTCGTGACCACCTTCGGCTACGGCCTGCAGTGCTTC
GCCCGCTACCCCGACCACATGAAGCAGCACGACTTCTTCAAGTCCGCCATGCCCGAAGGCTACGTCCAGG
AGCGCACCATCTTCTTCAAGGACGACGGCAACTACAAGACCCGCGCCGAGGTGAAGTTCGAGGGCGACAC
CCTGGTGAACCGCATCGAGCTGAAGGGCATCGACTTCAAGGAGGACGGCAACATCCTGGGGCACAAGCTG
GAGTACAACTACAACAGCCACAACGTCTATATCATGGCCGACAAGCAGAAGAACGGCATCAAGGTGAACT
TCAAGATCCGCCACAACATCGAGGACGGCAGCGTGCAGCTCGCCGACCACTACCAGCAGAACACCCCCAT
CGGCGACGGCCCCGTGCTGCTGCCCGACAACCACTACCTGAGCTACCAGTCCGCCCTGAGCAAAGACCCC
AACGAGAAGCGCGATCACATGGTCCTGCTGGAGTTCGTGACCGCCGCCGGGATCACTCTCGGCATGGACG
AGCTGTACAAGTAATCTAGAGGGCCCTATTCTATAGTGTCACCTAAATGCTAGAGCTCGCTGATCAGCCT
CGACTGTGCCTTCTAGTTGCCAGCCATCTGTTGTTTGCCCCTCCCCCGTGCCTTCCTTGACCCTGGAAGG
TGCCACTCCCACTGTCCTTTCCTAATAAAATGAGGAAATTGCATCGCATTGTCTGAGTAGGTGTCATTCT
ATTCTGGGGGGTGGGGTGGGGCAGGACAGCAAGGGGGAGGATTGGGAAGACAATAGCAGGCATGCTGGGG
ATGCGGTGGGCTCTATGGCTTCTGAGGCGGAAAGAACCAGCTGGGGCTCTAGGGGGTATCCCC
[124 nt withheld, positions 3424-3547]
C
[91 nt withheld, positions 3549-3639]
A
[49 nt withheld, positions 3641-3689]
CCTTTGACGTTGGAGTCCACGTTCTTT
[37 nt withheld, positions 3717-3753]
ACCCTATCTCGGTCTATTCTTTTGATTTATAAGGGATTTTGCCGATTTCGGCCTATTGGTTAAAAAATGA
GCTGATTTAACAAAAATTTAACGCGAATTAATTCTGTGGAATGTGTGTCAGTTAGGGTGTGGAAAGTCCC
CAGGCTCCCCAGCAGGCAGAAGTATGCAAAGCATGCATCTCAATTAGTCAGCAACCAGGTGTGGAAAGTC
CCCAGGCTCCCCAGCAGGCAGAAGTATGCAAAGCATGCATCTCAATTAGTCAGCAACCATAGTCCCGCCC
CTAACTCCGCCCATCCCGCCCCTAACTCCGCCCAGTTCCGCCCATTCTCCGCCCCATGGCTGACTAATTT
TTTTTATTTATGCAGAGGCCGAGGCCGCCTCTGCCTCTGAGCTATTCCAGAAGTAGTGAGGAGGCTTTTT
TGGAGGCCTAGGCTTTTGCAAAAAGCTCCCGGGAGCTTGTATATCCATTTTCGGATCTGATCAAGAGACA
GGATGAGGATCGTTTCGCATGATTGAACAAGATGGATTGCACGCAGGTTCTCCGGCCGCTTGGGTGGAGA
GGCTATTCGGCTATGACTGGGCACAACAGACAATCGGCTGCTCTGATGCCGCCGTGTTCCGGCTGTCAGC
GCAGGGGCGCCCGGTTCTTTTTGTCAAGACCGACCTGTCCGGTGCCCTGAATGAACTGCAGGACGAGGCA
GCGCGGCTATCGTGGCTGGCCACGACGGGCGTTCCTTGCGCAGCTGTGCTCGACGTTGTCACTGAAGCGG
GAAGGGACTGGCTGCTATTGGGCGAAGTGCCGGGGCAGGATCTCCTGTCATCTCACCTTGCTCCTGCCGA
GAAAGTATCCATCATGGCTGATGCAATGCGGCGGCTGCATACGCTTGATCCGGCTACCTGCCCATTCGAC
CACCAAGCGAAACATCGCATCGAGCGAGCACGTACTCGGATGGAAGCCGGTCTTGTCGATCAGGATGATC
TGGACGAAGAGCATCAGGGGCTCGCGCCAGCCGAACTGTTCGCCAGGCTCAAGGCGCGCATGCCCGACGG
CGAGGATCTCGTCGTGACCCATGGCGATGCCTGCTTGCCGAATATCATGGTGGAAAATGGCCGCTTTTCT
GGATTCATCGACTGTGGCCGGCTGGGTGTGGCGGACCGCTATCAGGACATAGCGTTGGCTACCCGTGATA
TTGCTGAAGAGCTTGGCGGCGAATGGGCTGACCGCTTCCTCGTGCTTTACGGTATCGCCGCTCCCGATTC
GCAGCGCATCGCCTTCTATCGCCTTCTTGACGAGTTCTTCTGAGCGGGACTCTGGGGTTCGAAATGACCG
ACCAAGCGACGCCCAACCTGCCATCACGAGATTTCGATTCCACCGCCGCCTTCTATGAAAGGTTGGGCTT
CGGAATCGTTTTCCGGGACGCCGGCTGGATGATCCTCCAGCGCGGGGATCTCATGCTGGAGTTCTTCGCC
CACCCCAACTTGTTTATTGCAGCTTATAATGGTTACAAATAAAGCAATAGCATCACAAATTTCACAAATA
AAGCATTTTTTTCACTGCATTCTAGTTGTGGTTTGTCCAAACTCATCAATGTATCTTATCATGTCTGTAT
ACCGTCGACCTCTAGCTAGAGCTTGGCGTAATCATGGTCATAGCTGTTTCCTGTGTGAAATTGTTATCCG
CTCACAATTCCACACAACATACGAGCCGGAAGCATAAAGTGTAAAGCCTGGGGTGCCTAATGAGTGAGCT
AACTCACATTAATTGCGTTGCGCTCACTGCCCGCTTTCCAGTCGGGAAACCTGTCGTGCCAGCTGCATTA
ATGAATCGGCCAACGCGCGGGGAGAGGCGGTTTGCGTATTGGGCGCTCTTCCGCTTCCTCGCTCACTGAC
TCGCTGCGCTCGGTCGTTCGGCTGCGGCGAGCGGTATCAGCTCACTCAAAGGCGGTAATACGGTTATCCA
CAGAATCAGGGGATAACGCAGGAAAGAACATGTGAGCAAAAGGCCAGCAAAAGGCCAGGAACCGTAAAAA
GGCCGCGTTGCTGGCGTTTTTCCATAGGCTCCGCCCCCCTGACGAGCATCACAAAAATCGACGCTCAAGT
CAGAGGTGGCGAAACCCGACAGGACTATAAAGATACCAGGCGTTTCCCCCTGGAAGCTCCCTCGTGCGCT
CTCCTGTTCCGACCCTGCCGCTTACCGGATACCTGTCCGCCTTTCTCCCTTCGGGAAGCGTGGCGCTTTC
TCATAGCTCACGCTGTAGGTATCTCAGTTCGGTGTAGGTCGTTCGCTCCAAGCTGGGCTGTGTGCACGAA
CCCCCCGTTCAGCCCGACCGCTGCGCCTTATCCGGTAACTATCGTCTTGAGTCCAACCCGGTAAGACACG
ACTTATCGCCACTGGCAGCAGCCACTGGTAACAGGATTAGCAGAGCGAGGTATGTAGGCGGTGCTACAGA
GTTCTTGAAGTGGTGGCCTAACTACGGCTACACTAGAAGAACAGTATTTGGTATCTGCGCTCTGCTGAAG
CCAGTTACCTTCGGAAAAAGAGTTGGTAGCTCTTGATCCGGCAAACAAACCACCGCTGGTAGCGGTGGTT
TTTTTGTTTGCAAGCAGCAGATTACGCGCAGAAAAAAAGGATCTCAAGAAGATCCTTTGATCTTTTCTAC
GGGGTCTGACGCTCAGTGGAACGAAAACTCACGTTAAGGGATTTTGGTCATGAGATTATCAAAAAGGATC
TTCACCTAGATCCTTTTAAATTAAAAATGAAGTTTTAAATCAATCTAAAGTATATATGAGTAAACTTGGT
CTGACAGTTACCAATGCTTAATCAGTGAGGCACCTATCTCAGCGATCTGTCTATTTCGTTCATCCATAGT
TGCCTGACTCCCCGTCGTGTAGATAACTACGATACGGGAGGGCTTACCATCTGGCCCCAGTGCTGCAATG
ATACCGCGAGACCCACGCTCACCGGCTCCAGATTTATCAGCAATAAACCAGCCAGCCGGAAGGGCCGAGC
GCAGAAGTGGTCCTGCAACTTTATCCGCCTCCATCCAGTCTATTAATTGTTGCCGGGAAGCTAGAGTAAG
TAGTTCGCCAGTTAATAGTTTGCGCAACGTTGTTGCCATTGCTACAGGCATCGTGGTGTCACGCTCGTCG
TTTGGTATGGCTTCATTCAGCTCCGGTTCCCAACGATCAAGGCGAGTTACATGATCCCCCATGTTGTGCA
AAAAAGCGGTTAGCTCCTTCGGTCCTCCGATCGTTGTCAGAAGTAAGTTGGCCGCAGTGTTATCACTCAT
GGTTATGGCAGCACTGCATAATTCTCTTACTGTCATGCCATCCGTAAGATGCTTTTCTGTGACTGGTGAG
TACTCAACCAAGTCATTCTGAGAATAGTGTATGCGGCGACCGAGTTGCTCTTGCCCGGCGTCAATACGGG
ATAATACCGCGCCACATAGCAGAACTTTAAAAGTGCTCATCATTGGAAAACGTTCTTCGGGGCGAAAACT
CTCAAGGATCTTACCGCTGTTGAGATCCAGTTCGATGTAACCCACTCGTGCACCCAACTGATCTTCAGCA
TCTTTTACTTTCACCAGCGTTTCTGGGTGAGCAAAAACAGGAAGGCAAAATGCCGCAAAAAAGGGAATAA
GGGCGACACGGAAATGTTGAATACTCATACTCTTCCTTTTTCAATATTATTGAAGCATTTATCAGGGTTA
TTGTCTCATGAGCGGATACATATTTGAATGTATTTAGAAAAATAAACAAATAGGGGTTCCGCGCACATTT
CCCCGAAAAGTGCCACCTGACGTCGACGGATCGGGAGATCTCCCGATCCCCTATGGTGCACTCTCAGTAC
AATCTGCTCTGATGCCGCATAGTTAAGCCAGTATCTGCTCCCTGCTTGTGTGTTGGAGGTCGCTGAGTAG
TGCGCGAGCAAAATTTAAGCTACAACAAGGCAAGGCTTGACCGACAATTGCATGAAGAATCTGCTTAGGG
TTAGGCGTTTTGCGCTGCTTCGCGATGTACGGGCCAGATATACGCGTT
Features (pLannotate 1.2.2; 22 found; start..end, strand, type, name):
      1..380     +  enhancer       CMV enhancer: human cytomegalovirus immediate early enhancer
    381..584     +  promoter       CMV promoter: human cytomegalovirus (CMV) immediate early promoter
    580..613     +  LTR            5' LTR (truncated) (fragment): truncated 5' long terminal repeat (LTR) from HIV-1
    629..647     +  promoter       T7 promoter: promoter for bacteriophage T7 RNA polymerase
    713..2371    +  CDS            Mcoln3: MCLN3_MOUSE - Experimental evidence at protein level: Swiss-Prot protein existence level 1. Nonselective ligand-gated cation channel probably playing a role in the regulation of membrane trafficking events. Acts as Ca(2+)- permeable cation channel with inwardly rectifying activity (PubMed:17989217). Mediates release of Ca(2+) from endosomes to the cytoplasm, contributes to endosomal acidification and is involved in the regulation of membrane trafficking and fusion in the endosomal pathway (By similarity). Does not seem to act as mechanosensory transduction channel in inner ear sensory hair cel
   2377..3094    +  CDS            EYFP (fragment): enhanced YFP mammalian codon-optimized
   3110..3128    -  promoter       SP6 promoter: promoter for bacteriophage SP6 RNA polymerase
   3154..3378    +  polyA_signal   bGH poly(A) signal: bovine growth hormone polyadenylation signal
   3382..3403    +  promoter       SV40 promoter (fragment): SV40 enhancer and early promoter
   3424..3852    +  rep_origin     f1 ori (sequence partly withheld): f1 bacteriophage origin of replication; arrow indicates direction of (+) strand synthesis
   3866..4195    +  promoter       SV40 promoter: SV40 enhancer and early promoter
   4262..5053    +  CDS            neo: KKA2_KLEPN - Also known as kan, nptII. Experimental evidence at protein level: Swiss-Prot protein existence level 1. Resistance to kanamycin, neomycin, paromomycin, ribostamycin, butirosin and gentamicin B. From Klebsiella pneumoniae.
   5077..5235    +  CDS            ble (fragment): BLE_KLEPN - Experimental evidence at protein level: Swiss-Prot protein existence level 1. Binding protein with a strong affinity to the bleomycin family of antibiotics. Binds to CL990; an antimitotic-antibiotic compound. From Klebsiella pneumoniae.
   5230..5351    +  polyA_signal   SV40 poly(A) signal: SV40 polyadenylation signal
   5424..5440    -  protein_bind   lac operator: The lac repressor binds to the lac operator to inhibit transcription in E. coli. This inhibition can be relieved by adding lactose or isopropyl-β-D-thiogalactopyranoside (IPTG). lac repressor encoded by lacI
   5448..5478    -  promoter       lac promoter: promoter for the E. coli lac operon
   5493..5514    -  protein_bind   CAP binding site: CAP binding activates transcription in the presence of cAMP. E. coli catabolite activator protein
   5527..5619    -  CDS            lacI (fragment): lac repressor; lacI; The lac repressor binds to the lac operator to inhibit transcription in E. coli. This inhibition can be relieved by adding lactose or isopropyl-β-D-thiogalactopyranoside (IPTG).
   5802..6390    -  rep_origin     ori: high-copy-number ColE1/pMB1/pBR322/pUC origin of replication
   6561..7421    -  CDS            AmpR: β-lactamase; bla; confers resistance to ampicillin, carbenicillin, and related antibiotics
   7422..7526    -  promoter       AmpR promoter: bla
   7585..7637    -  misc_feature   bom (fragment): basis of mobility region from pBR322
