[The description below was written by a language model from this plasmid's Addgene catalogue record and pLannotate feature annotations shown in this document.]
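Description:
TRPML3-YFP is a mammalian expression plasmid built on the pcDNA3.1 backbone that encodes mouse TRPML3 (mucolipin-3, gene Mcoln3) fused at its C terminus to a yellow fluorescent protein. The sequenced construct is about 7.8 kb. It is maintained in E. coli through a high-copy ColE1/pUC-type origin and an ampicillin resistance gene (β-lactamase with its own promoter). An f1 origin is also present, which permits single-stranded DNA production. For selection in mammalian cells, the backbone carries a neomycin/kanamycin phosphotransferase gene driven by the SV40 enhancer/early promoter and terminated by an SV40 polyadenylation signal, which would allow G418 selection of stable transfectants.

The payload is a single expression cassette. The human CMV immediate early enhancer and promoter drive the roughly 1.66 kb Mcoln3 coding sequence, inserted between HindIII and XhoI sites. It is followed almost immediately by a mammalian codon-optimized EYFP coding sequence, and the cassette ends with the bovine growth hormone polyadenylation signal. A T7 promoter sits upstream of the insert and an SP6 promoter lies downstream in the opposite orientation; these are available for in vitro transcription or as sequencing primer sites. The record lists two amino acid differences, Q165R and F210Y, relative to the reference mouse sequence, and notes that part of the plasmid derives from a commercial EST clone. The short HIV-1 LTR, ble, lacI and bom fragments in the automated annotation appear to be small backbone remnants or partial matches rather than functional elements.

TRPML3 is a cation channel of the endosomal pathway. The associated publication concerns how its lysosomal localization depends on TRPML1 and TRPML2, so the fluorescent fusion is suited to imaging the channel's subcellular distribution in transfected mammalian cells.
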