Addgene plasmid #18835: TRPML3-YFP
Depositing lab: Craig Montell. Depositing organization: Johns Hopkins University and School of Medicine. Publication: Lysosomal localization of TRPML3 depends on TRPML2 and the mucolipidosis-associated protein TRPML1. Venkatachalam K, Hofmann T, Montell C. J Biol Chem. 2006 Jun 23. 281(25):17517-27. 10.1074/jbc.M600807200 PubMed 16606612.
Backbone
  Vector backbone: pcDNA3.1
  Backbone size w/o insert (bp): 5500
  Vector type: Mammalian Expression
Growth in bacteria
  Bacterial resistance: Ampicillin, 100 μg/mL
  Growth temperature: 37°C
  Growth strain: DH5alpha
  Copy number: High Copy
Gene/Insert
  Gene/Insert name: TRPML3 (alt name: Mucolipin-3)
  Species: M. musculus (mouse)
  Insert size (bp): 1661
  Mutation: Q165R, F210Y
  GenBank ID: NM_134160
  Entrez Gene: Mcoln3 (a.k.a. 6720490O21Rik, TRP, TRPML3, Va)
  Tag / fusion protein: YFP (C terminal on insert)
  Cloning method: Restriction Enzyme; 5′ cloning site HindIII (not destroyed); 3′ cloning site XhoI (not destroyed)
  Sequencing primers: 5′ T7; 3′ V5
Resource information
  A portion of this plasmid was derived from a plasmid made by: EST from Invitrogen
Terms and licenses: Academic/Nonprofit Terms; Industry Terms: Not Available to Industry
How to cite: TRPML3-YFP was a gift from Craig Montell (Addgene plasmid # 18835 ; http://n2t.net/addgene:18835 ; RRID:Addgene_18835)
