>Addgene plasmid #18835 | TRPML3-YFP | addgene partial sequence | sequence record 24725 | CMV-F 5'-CGCAAATGGGCGGTAGGCGTG-3'
CGGGGGGCATTAGCGAGCTCTCTGGCTACTAGAGAACCCACTGCTTACTGGCTTATCGAAATTAATACGA
CTCACTATAGGGAGACCCAAGCTTGGTACCGAGCTCGGATCCACTAGTCCAGTGTGGTGGAATTGCCCTT
GCCACCATGGCAAATCCCGAGGTGCTGGTTAGCAGCTGCAGAGCTCGCCAAGATGAAAGCCCCTGCACTT
TCCACCCGAGCTCGTCCCCGTCAGAGCAGCTTCTCTTAGAAGACCAGATGAGGCGGAAACTCAAGTTCTT
TTTTATGAATCCTTGTGAGAAGTTCTGGGCTCGGGGTAGGAAGCCATGGAAACTTGCCATACAGATTCTG
AAAATCGCGATGGTGACTATCCAGCTGGTTCTGTTTGGACTAAGTAACCAGATGGTAGTAGCTTTCAAAG
AGGAGAACACTATAGCCTTCAAACACCTCTTCCTAAAGGGCTACATGGATCGAATGGACGACACCTATGC
AGTGTACACTCAGAGTGAAGTGTATGACCAGATCATCTTTGCAGTGACCCAGTACTTGCAGCTTCAGAAC
ATCTCCGTGGGCAATCACGCTTATGAGAACAAGGGGACTAAGCAGTCGGCGATGGCAATCTGTCAGCACT
TCNGGGGTGGAAANAAACCATCTGCCCCGGGAACGACACCTTTGACATCGATCCAGAAGTTGAAACAGAA
TGTTTCCTTGTAGAGCCAGATGANCTTTCCCACCTTGGAACGCCTGGANAAANTAAACTCAACCTGAGCC
TGGACTACCACAGACTTCTG
